>Addgene plasmid #248540 | pLenti-gRNA13-3 | addgene full sequence | sequence record 495735 | Addgene NGS Result
TAACAAATTGGCTGTGGTATATAAAATTATTCATAATGATAGTAGGAGGCTTGGTAGGTTTAAGAATAGT
TTTTGCTGTACTTTCTATAGTGAATAGAGTTAGGCAGGGATATTCACCATTATCGTTTCAGACCCACCTC
CCAACCCCGAGGGGACCCAGAGAGGGCCTATTTCCCATGATTCCTTCATATTTGCATATACGATACAAGG
CTGTTAGAGAGATAATTAGAATTAATTTGACTGTAAACACAAAGATATTAGTACAAAATACGTGACGTAG
AAAGTAATAATTTCTTGGGTAGTTTGCAGTTTTAAAATTATGTTTTAAAATGGACTATCATATGCTTACC
GTAACTTGAAAGTATTTCGATTTCTTGGCTTTATATATCTTGTGGAAAGGACGAAACACCGTGTGTACTC
AGCTAACAGAGGTTTAAGAGCTATGCTGGAAACAGCATAGCAAGTTTAAATAAGGCTAGTCCGTTATCAA
CTTGAAAAAGTGGCACCGAGTCGGTGCTTTTTTAAGCTTGGCGTAACTAGATCTTGAGACAAATGGCAGT
ATTCATCCACAATTTTAAAAGAAAAGGGGGGATTGGGGGGTACAGTGCAGGGGAAAGAATAGTAGACATA
ATAGCAACAGACATACAAACTAAAGAATTACAAAAACAAATTACAAAAATTCAAAATTTTCGGGTTTATT
ACAGGGACAGCAGAGATCCACTTTGGCGCCGGCTCGAGGGGGCCCGGGTGCAAAGATGGATAAAGTTTTA
AACAGAGAGGAATCTTTGCAGCTAATGGACCTTCTAGGTCTTGAAAGGAGTGGGAATTGGCTCCGGTGCC
CGTCAGTGGGCAGAGCGCACATCGCCCACAGTCCCCGAGAAGTTGGGGGGAGGGGTCGGCAATTGATCCG
GTGCCTAGAGAAGGTGGCGCGGGGTAAACTGGGAAAGTGATGTCGTGTACTGGCTCCGCCTTTTTCCCGA
GGGTGGGGGAGAACCGTATATAAGTGCAGTAGTCGCCGTGAACGTTCTTTTTCGCAACGGGTTTGCCGCC
AGAACACAGGTAAGTGCCGTGTGTGGTTCCCGCGGGCCTGGCCTCTTTACGGGTTATGGCCCTTGCGTGC
CTTGAATTACTTCCACCTGGCTGCAGTACGTGATTCTTGATCCCGAGCTTCGGGTTGGAAGTGGGTGGGA
GAGTTCGAGGCCTTGCGCTTAAGGAGCCCCTTCGCCTCGTGCTTGAGTTGAGGCCTGGCCTGGGCGCTGG
GGCCGCCGCGTGCGAATCTGGTGGCACCTTCGCGCCTGTCTCGCTGCTTTCGATAAGTCTCTAGCCATTT
AAAATTTTTGATGACCTGCTGCGACGCTTTTTTTCTGGCAAGATAGTCTTGTAAATGCGGGCCAAGATCT
GCACACTGGTATTTCGGTTTTTGGGGCCGCGGGCGGCGACGGGGCCCGTGCGTCCCAGCGCACATGTTCG
GCGAGGCGGGGCCTGCGAGCGCGGCCACCGAGAATCGGACGGGGGTAGTCTCAAGCTGGCCGGCCTGCTC
TGGTGCCTGGCCTCGCGCCGCCGTGTATCGCCCCGCCCTGGGCGGCAAGGCTGGCCCGGTCGGCACCAGT
TGCGTGAGCGGAAAGATGGCCGCTTCCCGGCCCTGCTGCAGGGAGCTCAAAATGGAGGACGCGGCGCTCG
GGAGAGCGGGCGGGTGAGTCACCCACACAAAGGAAAAGGGCCTTTCCGTCCTCAGCCGTCGCTTCATGTG
ACTCCACGGAGTACCGGGCGCCGTCCAGGCACCTCGATTAGTTCTCGAGCTTTTGGAGTACGTCGTCTTT
AGGTTGGGGGGAGGGGTTTTATGCGATGGAGTTTCCCCACACTGAGTGGGTGGAGACTGAAGTTAGGCCA
GCTTGGCACTTGATGTAATTCTCCTTGGAATTTGCCCTTTTTGAGTTTGGATCTTGGTTCATTCTCAAGC
CTCAGACAGTGGTTCAAAGTTTTTTTCTTCCATTTCAGGTGTCGTGACGTACGGCCACCATGACCGAGTA
CAAGCCCACGGTGCGCCTCGCCACCCGCGACGACGTCCCCAGGGCCGTACGCACCCTCGCCGCCGCGTTC
GCCGACTACCCCGCCACGCGCCACACCGTCGATCCGGACCGCCACATCGAGCGGGTCACCGAGCTGCAAG
AACTCTTCCTCACGCGCGTCGGGCTCGACATCGGCAAGGTGTGGGTCGCGGACGACGGCGCCGCCGTGGC
GGTCTGGACCACGCCGGAGAGCGTCGAAGCGGGGGCGGTGTTCGCCGAGATCGGCCCGCGCATGGCCGAG
TTGAGCGGTTCCCGGCTGGCCGCGCAGCAACAGATGGAAGGCCTCCTGGCGCCGCACCGGCCCAAGGAGC
CCGCGTGGTTCCTGGCCACCGTCGGAGTCTCGCCCGACCACCAGGGCAAGGGTCTGGGCAGCGCCGTCGT
GCTCCCCGGAGTGGAGGCGGCCGAGCGCGCCGGGGTGCCCGCCTTCCTGGAGACCTCCGCGCCCCGCAAC
CTCCCCTTCTACGAGCGGCTCGGCTTCACCGTCACCGCCGACGTCGAGGTGCCCGAAGGACCGCGCACCT
GGTGCATGACCCGCAAGCCCGGTGCCTGAACGCGTTAAGTCGACAATCAACCTCTGGATTACAAAATTTG
TGAAAGATTGACTGGTATTCTTAACTATGTTGCTCCTTTTACGCTATGTGGATACGCTGCTTTAATGCCT
TTGTATCATGCTATTGCTTCCCGTATGGCTTTCATTTTCTCCTCCTTGTATAAATCCTGGTTGCTGTCTC
TTTATGAGGAGTTGTGGCCCGTTGTCAGGCAACGTGGCGTGGTGTGCACTGTGTTTGCTGACGCAACCCC
CACTGGTTGGGGCATTGCCACCACCTGTCAGCTCCTTTCCGGGACTTTCGCTTTCCCCCTCCCTATTGCC
ACGGCGGAACTCATCGCCGCCTGCCTTGCCCGCTGCTGGACAGGGGCTCGGCTGTTGGGCACTGACAATT
CCGTGGTGTTGTCGGGGAAATCATCGTCCTTTCCTTGGCTGCTCGCCTGTGTTGCCACCTGGATTCTGCG
CGGGACGTCCTTCTGCTACGTCCCTTCGGCCCTCAATCCAGCGGACCTTCCTTCCCGCGGCCTGCTGCCG
GCTCTGCGGCCTCTTCCGCGTCTTCGCCTTCGCCCTCAGACGAGTCGGATCTCCCTTTGGGCCGCCTCCC
CGCGTCGACTTTAAGACCAATGACTTACAAGGCAGCTGTAGATCTTAGCCACTTTTTAAAAGAAAAGGGG
GGACTGGAAGGGCTAATTCACTCCCAACGAAGACAAGATCTGCTTTTTGCTTGTACTGGGTCTCTCTGGT
TAGACCAGATCTGAGCCTGGGAGCTCTCTGGCTAACTAGGGAACCCACTGCTTAAGCCTCAATAAAGCTT
GCCTTGAGTGCTTCAAGTAGTGTGTGCCCGTCTGTTGTGTGACTCTGGTAACTAGAGATCCCTCAGACCC
TTTTAGTCAGTGTGGAAAATCTCTAGCAGTACGTATAGTAGTTCATGTCATCTTATTATTCAGTATTTAT
AACTTGCAAAGAAATGAATATCAGAGAGTGAGAGGAACTTGTTTATTGCAGCTTATAATGGTTACAAATA
AAGCAATAGCATCACAAATTTCACAAATAAAGCATTTTTTTCACTGCATTCTAGTTGTGGTTTGTCCAAA
CTCATCAATGTATCTTATCATGTCTGGCTCTAGCTATCCCGCCCCTAACTCCGCCCATCCCGCCCCTAAC
TCCGCCCAGTTCCGCCCATTCTCCGCCCCATGGCTGACTAATTTTTTTTATTTATGCAGAGGCCGAGGCC
GCCTCGGCCTCTGAGCTATTCCAGAAGTAGTGAGGAGGCTTTTTTGGAGGCCTAGGGACGTACCCAATTC
GCCCTATAGTGAGTCGTATTACGCGCGCTCACTGGCCGTCGTTTTACAACGTCGTGACTGGGAAAACCCT
GGCGTTACCCAACTTAATCGCCTTGCAGCACATCCCCCTTTCGCCAGCTGGCGTAATAGCGAAGAGGCCC
GCACCGATCGCCCTTCCCAACAGTTGCGCAGCCTGAATGGCGAATGGG
[124 nt withheld, positions 4109-4232]
C
[91 nt withheld, positions 4234-4324]
A
[49 nt withheld, positions 4326-4374]
CCTTTGACGTTGGAGTCCACGTTCTTT
[37 nt withheld, positions 4402-4438]
ACCCTATCTCGGTCTATTCTTTTGATTTATAAGGGATTTTGCCGATTTCGGCCTATTGGTTAAAAAATGA
GCTGATTTAACAAAAATTTAACGCGAATTTTAACAAAATATTAACGCTTACAATTTAGGTGGCACTTTTC
GGGGAAATGTGCGCGGAACCCCTATTTGTTTATTTTTCTAAATACATTCAAATATGTATCCGCTCATGAG
ACAATAACCCTGATAAATGCTTCAATAATATTGAAAAAGGAAGAGTATGAGTATTCAACATTTCCGTGTC
GCCCTTATTCCCTTTTTTGCGGCATTTTGCCTTCCTGTTTTTGCTCACCCAGAAACGCTGGTGAAAGTAA
AAGATGCTGAAGATCAGTTGGGTGCACGAGTGGGTTACATCGAACTGGATCTCAACAGCGGTAAGATCCT
TGAGAGTTTTCGCCCCGAAGAACGTTTTCCAATGATGAGCACTTTTAAAGTTCTGCTATGTGGCGCGGTA
TTATCCCGTATTGACGCCGGGCAAGAGCAACTCGGTCGCCGCATACACTATTCTCAGAATGACTTGGTTG
AGTACTCACCAGTCACAGAAAAGCATCTTACGGATGGCATGACAGTAAGAGAATTATGCAGTGCTGCCAT
AACCATGAGTGATAACACTGCGGCCAACTTACTTCTGACAACGATCGGAGGACCGAAGGAGCTAACCGCT
TTTTTGCACAACATGGGGGATCATGTAACTCGCCTTGATCGTTGGGAACCGGAGCTGAATGAAGCCATAC
CAAACGACGAGCGTGACACCACGATGCCTGTAGCAATGGCAACAACGTTGCGCAAACTATTAACTGGCGA
ACTACTTACTCTAGCTTCCCGGCAACAATTAATAGACTGGATGGAGGCGGATAAAGTTGCAGGACCACTT
CTGCGCTCGGCCCTTCCGGCTGGCTGGTTTATTGCTGATAAATCTGGAGCCGGTGAGCGTGGGTCTCGCG
GTATCATTGCAGCACTGGGGCCAGATGGTAAGCCCTCCCGTATCGTAGTTATCTACACGACGGGGAGTCA
GGCAACTATGGATGAACGAAATAGACAGATCGCTGAGATAGGTGCCTCACTGATTAAGCATTGGTAACTG
TCAGACCAAGTTTACTCATATATACTTTAGATTGATTTAAAACTTCATTTTTAATTTAAAAGGATCTAGG
TGAAGATCCTTTTTGATAATCTCATGACCAAAATCCCTTAACGTGAGTTTTCGTTCCACTGAGCGTCAGA
CCCCGTAGAAAAGATCAAAGGATCTTCTTGAGATCCTTTTTTTCTGCGCGTAATCTGCTGCTTGCAAACA
AAAAAACCACCGCTACCAGCGGTGGTTTGTTTGCCGGATCAAGAGCTACCAACTCTTTTTCCGAAGGTAA
CTGGCTTCAGCAGAGCGCAGATACCAAATACTGTTCTTCTAGTGTAGCCGTAGTTAGGCCACCACTTCAA
GAACTCTGTAGCACCGCCTACATACCTCGCTCTGCTAATCCTGTTACCAGTGGCTGCTGCCAGTGGCGAT
AAGTCGTGTCTTACCGGGTTGGACTCAAGACGATAGTTACCGGATAAGGCGCAGCGGTCGGGCTGAACGG
GGGGTTCGTGCACACAGCCCAGCTTGGAGCGAACGACCTACACCGAACTGAGATACCTACAGCGTGAGCT
ATGAGAAAGCGCCACGCTTCCCGAAGGGAGAAAGGCGGACAGGTATCCGGTAAGCGGCAGGGTCGGAACA
GGAGAGCGCACGAGGGAGCTTCCAGGGGGAAACGCCTGGTATCTTTATAGTCCTGTCGGGTTTCGCCACC
TCTGACTTGAGCGTCGATTTTTGTGATGCTCGTCAGGGGGGCGGAGCCTATGGAAAAACGCCAGCAACGC
GGCCTTTTTACGGTTCCTGGCCTTTTGCTGGCCTTTTGCTCACATGTTCTTTCCTGCGTTATCCCCTGAT
TCTGTGGATAACCGTATTACCGCCTTTGAGTGAGCTGATACCGCTCGCCGCAGCCGAACGACCGAGCGCA
GCGAGTCAGTGAGCGAGGAAGCGGAAGAGCGCCCAATACGCAAACCGCCTCTCCCCGCGCGTTGGCCGAT
TCATTAATGCAGCTGGCACGACAGGTTTCCCGACTGGAAAGCGGGCAGTGAGCGCAACGCAATTAATGTG
AGTTAGCTCACTCATTAGGCACCCCAGGCTTTACACTTTATGCTTCCGGCTCGTATGTTGTGTGGAATTG
TGAGCGGATAACAATTTCACACAGGAAACAGCTATGACCATGATTACGCCAAGCGCGCAATTAACCCTCA
CTAAAGGGAACAAAAGCTGGAGCTGCAAGCTTAATGTAGTCTTATGCAATACTCTTGTAGTCTTGCAACA
TGGTAACGATGAGTTAGCAACATGCCTTACAAGGAGAGAAAAAGCACCGTGCATGCCGATTGGTGGAAGT
AAGGTGGTACGATCGTGCCTTATTAGGAAGGCAACAGACGGGTCTGACATGGATTGGACGAACCACTGAA
TTGCCGCATTGCAGAGATATTGTATTTAAGTGCCTAGCTCGATACATAAACGGGTCTCTCTGGTTAGACC
AGATCTGAGCCTGGGAGCTCTCTGGCTAACTAGGGAACCCACTGCTTAAGCCTCAATAAAGCTTGCCTTG
AGTGCTTCAAGTAGTGTGTGCCCGTCTGTTGTGTGACTCTGGTAACTAGAGATCCCTCAGACCCTTTTAG
TCAGTGTGGAAAATCTCTAGCAGTGGCGCCCGAACAGGGACTTGAAAGCGAAAGGGAAACCAGAGGAGCT
CTCTCGACGCAGGACTCGGCTTGCTGAAGCGCGCACGGCAAGAGGCGAGGGGCGGCGACTGGTGAGTACG
CCAAAAATTTTGACTAGCGGAGGCTAGAAGGAGAGAGATGGGTGCGAGAGCGTCAGTATTAAGCGGGGGA
GAATTAGATCGCGATGGGAAAAAATTCGGTTAAGGCCAGGGGGAAAGAAAAAATATAAATTAAAACATAT
AGTATGGGCAAGCAGGGAGCTAGAACGATTCGCAGTTAATCCTGGCCTGTTAGAAACATCAGAAGGCTGT
AGACAAATACTGGGACAGCTACAACCATCCCTTCAGACAGGATCAGAAGAACTTAGATCATTATATAATA
CAGTAGCAACCCTCTATTGTGTGCATCAAAGGATAGAGATAAAAGACACCAAGGAAGCTTTAGACAAGAT
AGAGGAAGAGCAAAACAAAAGTAAGACCACCGCACAGCAAGCGGCCGCTGATCTTCAGACCTGGAGGAGG
AGATATGAGGGACAATTGGAGAAGTGAATTATATAAATATAAAGTAGTAAAAATTGAACCATTAGGAGTA
GCACCCACCAAGGCAAAGAGAAGAGTGGTGCAGAGAGAAAAAAGAGCAGTGGGAATAGGAGCTTTGTTCC
TTGGGTTCTTGGGAGCAGCAGGAAGCACTATGGGCGCAGCGTCAATGACGCTGACGGTACAGGCCAGACA
ATTATTGTCTGGTATAGTGCAGCAGCAGAACAATTTGCTGAGGGCTATTGAGGCGCAACAGCATCTGTTG
CAACTCACAGTCTGGGGCATCAAGCAGCTCCAGGCAAGAATCCTGGCTGTGGAAAGATACCTAAAGGATC
AACAGCTCCTGGGGATTTGGGGTTGCTCTGGAAAACTCATTTGCACCACTGCTGTGCCTTGGAATGCTAG
TTGGAGTAATAAATCTCTGGAACAGATTTGGAATCACACGACCTGGATGGAGTGGGACAGAGAAATTAAC
AATTACACAAGCTTAATACACTCCTTAATTGAAGAATCGCAAAACCAGCAAGAAAAGAATGAACAAGAAT
TATTGGAATTAGATAAATGGGCAAGTTTGTGGAATTGGTTTAACA
Features (pLannotate 1.2.2; 29 found; start..end, strand, type, name):
      3..158     +  CDS            env (fragment): ENV_HV1H2 - Experimental evidence at protein level: Swiss-Prot protein existence level 1. [Transmembrane protein gp41]: Acts as a class I viral fusion protein. Under the current model, the protein has at least 3 conformational states: pre-fusion native state, pre-hairpin intermediate state, and post-fusion hairpin state. During fusion of viral and target intracellular membranes, the coiled coil regions (heptad repeats) assume a trimer-of-hairpins structure, positioning the fusion peptide in close proximity to the C-terminal region of the ectodomain. The formation of this structure appears to d
    162..402     +  promoter       U6 promoter: RNA polymerase III promoter for human U6 snRNA
    450..517     +  misc_RNA       tracrRNA (fragment): trans-activating CRISPR RNA for the Streptococcus pyogenes CRISPR/Cas9 system
    573..690     +  misc_feature   cPPT/CTS: central polypurine tract and central termination sequence of HIV-1
    756..822     +  CDS            small t antigen (fragment): SV40 (simian virus 40) small t antigen
    848..1059    +  promoter       EF-1α core promoter: core promoter for human elongation factor EF-1α
   1060..1998    +  intron         EF-1α intron A: intron upstream of the start codon of human EF-1α
   2020..2619    +  CDS            PuroR (fragment): puromycin N-acetyltransferase; pac from Streptomyces; confers resistance to puromycin
   2635..3223    +  misc_feature   WPRE: woodchuck hepatitis virus posttranscriptional regulatory element
   3274..3293    +  misc_feature   cPPT/CTS (fragment): central polypurine tract and central termination sequence of HIV-1
   3295..3528    +  LTR            3' LTR (ΔU3): self-inactivating 3' long terminal repeat (LTR) from HIV-1
   3606..3727    +  polyA_signal   SV40 poly(A) signal: SV40 polyadenylation signal
   3767..3902    +  rep_origin     SV40 ori: SV40 origin of replication
   3923..3941    -  promoter       T7 promoter: promoter for bacteriophage T7 RNA polymerase
   3949..4104    +  CDS            lacZα (fragment): LacZα fragment of β-galactosidase; lacZ fragment
   4109..4537    +  rep_origin     f1 ori (sequence partly withheld): f1 bacteriophage origin of replication; arrow indicates direction of (+) strand synthesis
   4590..4694    +  promoter       AmpR promoter: bla
   4695..5555    +  CDS            AmpR: β-lactamase; bla; confers resistance to ampicillin, carbenicillin, and related antibiotics
   5726..6314    +  rep_origin     ori: high-copy-number ColE1/pMB1/pBR322/pUC origin of replication
   6497..6589    +  CDS            lacI (fragment): lac repressor; lacI; The lac repressor binds to the lac operator to inhibit transcription in E. coli. This inhibition can be relieved by adding lactose or isopropyl-β-D-thiogalactopyranoside (IPTG).
   6602..6623    +  protein_bind   CAP binding site: CAP binding activates transcription in the presence of cAMP. E. coli catabolite activator protein
   6638..6668    +  promoter       lac promoter: promoter for the E. coli lac operon
   6676..6692    +  protein_bind   lac operator: The lac repressor binds to the lac operator to inhibit transcription in E. coli. This inhibition can be relieved by adding lactose or isopropyl-β-D-thiogalactopyranoside (IPTG). lac repressor encoded by lacI
   6737..6755    +  promoter       T3 promoter: promoter for bacteriophage T3 RNA polymerase
   6783..7009    +  promoter       RSV promoter: Rous sarcoma virus enhancer/promoter
   7010..7190    +  LTR            5' LTR (truncated): truncated 5' long terminal repeat (LTR) from HIV-1
   7237..7362    +  misc_feature   HIV-1 Ψ: packaging signal of human immunodeficiency virus type 1
   7346..7709    +  CDS            HIV-1 gag (fragment): gag protein from human immunodeficiency virus 1; gag
   7855..8088    +  misc_feature   RRE: The Rev response element (RRE) of HIV-1 allows for Rev-dependent mRNA export from the nucleus to the cytoplasm.
