[The description below was written by a language model from this plasmid's Addgene catalogue record and pLannotate feature annotations shown in this document.]
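Description:
pLenti-gRNA13-3 is a third-generation, self-inactivating lentiviral guide RNA vector built on the pLentiGuide-Puro-FE backbone for mammalian CRISPR applications. In bacteria it is maintained through a high-copy ColE1/pUC-type origin and selected with ampicillin via the β-lactamase gene. An f1 origin and remnants of a lac/lacZα cloning region, flanked by T3 and T7 promoters, are carried over from the parental plasmid. The viral portion consists of an RSV promoter fused to a truncated HIV-1 5' LTR, the Ψ packaging signal with a gag fragment, the Rev response element, a short env fragment, a cPPT/CTS element, WPRE and a ΔU3 3' LTR followed by an SV40 polyadenylation signal and SV40 origin. The chimeric RSV/5' LTR drives Tat-independent production of the genomic RNA in packaging cells. The U3 deletion inactivates the LTR promoter after integration.

The payload comprises two expression units. A human U6 RNA polymerase III promoter drives a single guide RNA, gRNA13-3, made up of a 20-nucleotide human-targeting spacer joined to a Streptococcus pyogenes Cas9 scaffold. The scaffold is annotated only as a partial tracrRNA match, which may reflect a modified scaffold, although the record does not explain the "FE" in the backbone name. Downstream, the EF-1α core promoter with its intron A expresses puromycin N-acetyltransferase, allowing selection of transduced cells, with WPRE enhancing transcript expression. No Cas9 is encoded, so a Cas9-derived protein must be supplied separately. The stated purpose is a CRISPR-based approach to studying chromosome-specific aneuploidy by targeting human centromeres. The name suggests a chromosome 13 centromeric target, but the record does not state this explicitly.
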