Addgene plasmid #248540: pLenti-gRNA13-3
Purpose: A CRISPR-based technology to study chromosome-specific aneuploidy by targeting human centromeres
Depositing lab: Teresa Davoli. Depositing organization: NYU Grossman School of Medicine. Publication: KaryoCreate: A CRISPR-based technology to study chromosome-specific aneuploidy by targeting human centromeres. Bosco N, Goldberg A, Zhao X, Mays JC, Cheng P, Johnson AF, Bianchi JJ, Toscani C, Di Tommaso E, Katsnelson L, Annuar D, Mei S, Faitelson RE, Pesselev IY, Mohamed KS, Mermerian A, Camacho-Hernandez EM, Gionco CA, Manikas J, Tseng YS, Sun Z, Fani S, Keegan S, Lippman SM, Fenyo D, Giunta S, Santaguida S, Davoli T. Cell. 2023 Apr 27;186(9):1985-2001.e19. doi: 10.1016/j.cell.2023.03.029. Epub 2023 Apr 18. PubMed 37075754.
Backbone
  Vector backbone: pLentiGuide-Puro-FE
  Vector type: Mammalian Expression, CRISPR
Growth in bacteria
  Bacterial resistance: Ampicillin, 100 μg/mL
  Growth temperature: 30°C
  Growth strain: NEB Stable
  Copy number: High Copy
Gene/Insert
  Gene/Insert name: gRNA13-3
  gRNA/shRNA sequence: TGTGTACTCAGCTAACAGAG
  Species: H. sapiens (human)
  Promoter: U6
  Cloning method: Gibson Cloning
Terms and licenses: Academic/Nonprofit Terms; Industry Terms: Not Available to Industry
How to cite: pLenti-gRNA13-3 was a gift from Teresa Davoli (Addgene plasmid # 248540 ; http://n2t.net/addgene:248540 ; RRID:Addgene_248540)
